>Addgene plasmid #113596 | PE_11: Para_lac_tet_bD | addgene full sequence | sequence record 227419 | Addgene NGS Result
AGTGCGCTCGAGCTTCCCAACCTTACCAGAGGGCGCCCCAGCTGGCAATTCCGACGTCTGTGTGGAATTG
TGAGCGGATAACAATTTCACACAGGGCCCTCGGACACCGAGGAGAATGTCAAGAGGCGAACACACAACGT
CTTGGAGCGCCAGAGGAGGAACGAGCTAAAACGGAGCTTTTTTGCCCTGCGTGACCAGATCCCGGAGTTG
GAAAACAATGAAAAGGCCCCCAAGGTAGTTATCCTTAAAAAAGCCACAGCATACATCCTGTCCGTCCAAG
CAGAGGAGCAAAAGCTCATTTCTGAAGAGGACTTGTTGCGGAAACGACGAGAACAGTTGAAACACAAACT
TGAACAGCTACGGAACTCTTGTGCGTAAGGAAAAGTAAGGAAAACGATTCCTTCTAACAGAAATGTCCTG
AGCAATCACCTATGAACTGTCGACATAGCATTTTTATCCATAAGATTAGCGGATCCTACCTCTGACATGT
GAGCGCTCACAATTTAAATTGAGCACATCCCTATCAGTGATAGAGATGCATGCCACTTAAAAAGGAGATC
AACAATGAAAGCAATTTTCGTACTGAAACATCTTAATCATGCTAAGGAGAAATACTAGTATGCGTAAAGG
CGAAGAGCTGTTCACTGGTGTCGTCCCTATTCTGGTGGAACTGGATGGTGATGTCAACGGTCATAAGTTT
TCCGTGCGTGGCGAGGGTGAAGGTGACGCAACTAATGGTAAACTGACGCTGAAGTTCATCTGTACTACTG
GTAAACTGCCGGTACCTTGGCCGACTCTGGTAACGACGCTGACTTATGGTGTTCAGTGCTTTGCTCGTTA
TCCGGACCATATGAAGCAGCATGACTTCTTCAAGTCCGCCATGCCGGAAGGCTATGTGCAGGAACGCACG
ATTTCCTTTAAGGATGACGGCACGTACAAAACGCGTGCGGAAGTGAAATTTGAAGGCGATACCCTGGTAA
ACCGCATTGAGCTGAAAGGCATTGACTTTAAAGAAGACGGCAATATCCTGGGCCATAAGCTGGAATACAA
TTTTAACAGCCACAATGTTTACATCACCGCCGATAAACAAAAAAATGGCATTAAAGCGAATTTTAAAATT
CGCCACAACGTGGAGGATGGCAGCGTGCAGCTGGCTGATCACTACCAGCAAAACACTCCAATCGGTGATG
GTCCTGTTCTGCTGCCAGACAATCACTATCTGAGCTACCAAAGCGTTCTGTCTAAAGATCCGAACGAGAA
ACGCGATCATATGGTTCTGCTGGAGTTCGTAACCGCAGCGGGCATCACGCATGGTATGGATGAACTGTAC
AAATGATGAAGCTTCCCCTACGTGCTGCTGAAGTTGCCCGCAACAGAGAGTGGAACCAACCGGTGATACC
ACGATACTATGACTGAGAGTCAACGCCATGAGCGGCCTCATTTCTTATTCTGAGTTACAACAGTCCGCAC
CGCTGTCTCACACTGGCTCACCTTCGGGTGGGCCTTTCTGCGTTTATATACTAGAGAGAGAATATAAAAA
GCCAGATTATTAATCCGGCTTTTTTATTATTTCCTAGCTAGCCGGGGAAATGTGCGCGGAACCCCTATTT
GTTTATTTTTCTAAATACATTCAAATATGTATCCGCTCATGAATTAATTCTTAGAAAAACTCATCGAGCA
TCAAATGAAACTGCAATTTATTCATATCAGGATTATCAATACCATATTTTTGAAAAAGCCGTTTCTGTAA
TGAAGGAGAAAACTCACCGAGGCAGTTCCATAGGATGGCAAGATCCTGGTATCGGTCTGCGATTCCGACT
CGTCCAACATCAATACAACCTATTAATTTCCCCTCGTCAAAAATAAGGTTATCAAGTGAGAAATCACCAT
GAGTGACGACTGAATCCGGTGAGAATGGCAAAAGTTTATGCATTTCTTTCCAGACTTGTTCAACAGGCCA
GCCATTACGCTCGTCATCAAAATCACTCGCATCAACCAAACCGTTATTCATTCGTGATTGCGCCTGAGCG
AGACGAAATACGCGATCGCTGTTAAAAGGACAATTACAAACAGGAATCGAATGCAACCGGCGCAGGAACA
CTGCCAGCGCATCAACAATATTTTCACCTGAATCAGGATATTCTTCTAATACCTGGAATGCTGTTTTCCC
GGGGATCGCAGTGGTGAGTAACCATGCATCATCAGGAGTACGGATAAAATGCTTGATGGTCGGAAGAGGC
ATAAATTCCGTCAGCCAGTTTAGTCTGACCATCTCATCTGTAACATCATTGGCAACGCTACCTTTGCCAT
GTTTCAGAAACAACTCTGGCGCATCGGGCTTCCCATACAATCGATAGATTGTCGCACCTGATTGCCCGAC
ATTATCGCGAGCCCATTTATACCCATATAAATCAGCATCCATGCTGGAATTTAATCGCGGCCTAGAGCAA
GACGTTTCCCGTTGAATATGGCTCATAACACCCCTTGTATTACTGTTTATGTAAGCAGACAGTTTTATTG
TTCATGACCAAAATCCCTTAACGTGAGTTTTCGTTCCACTGAGCGTCAGACCCCGTAGAAAAGATCAAAG
GATCTTCTTGAGATCCTTTTTTTCTGCGCGTAATCTGCTGCTTGCAAACAAAAAAACCACCGCTACCAGC
GGTGGTTTGTTTGCCGGATCAAGAGCTACCAACTCTTTTTCCGAAGGTAACTGGCTTCAGCAGAGCGCAG
ATACCAAATACTGTCCTTCTAGTGTAGCCGTAGTTAGGCCACCACTTCAAGAACTCTGTAGCACCGCCTA
CATACCTCGCTCTGCTAATCCTGTTACCAGTGGCTGCTGCCAGTGGCGATAAGTCGTGTCTTACCGGGTT
GGACTCAAGACGATAGTTACCGGATAAGGCGCAGCGGTCGGGCTGAACGGGGGGTTCGTGCACACAGCCC
AGCTTGGAGCGAACGACCTACACCGAACTGAGATACCTACAGCGTGAGCTATGAGAAAGCGCCACGCTTC
CCGAAGGGAGAAAGGCGGACAGGTATCCGGTAAGCGGCAGGGTCGGAACAGGAGAGCGCACGAGGGAGCT
TCCAGGGGGAAACGCCTGGTATCTTTATAGTCCTGTCGGGTTTCGCCACCTCTGACTTGAGCGTCGATTT
TTGTGATGCTCGTCAGGGGGGCGGAGCCTATGGAAAAACGCCAGCAACGCGGCCTTTTTACGGTTCCTGG
CCTTTTGCTGGCCTTTTGCTCACATGTTCTTTCCTGCGTTATCCCCTGATTCTGTGGATAACCGTATTAC
CGCCTTTGAGTGAGCTGATACCGCTCGCCGCAGCCGAACGACCGAGCGCAGCGAGTCAGTGAGCGAGGAA
GCGGAAGAGCGCCTGATGCGGTATTTTCTCCTTACGCATCTGTGCGGTATTTCACACCGCAATGGTGCAC
TCTCAGTACAATCTGCTCTGATGCCGCATAGTTAAGCCAGTATACACTCCGCTATCGCTACGTGACTGGG
TCATGGCTGCGCCCCGACACCCGCCAACACCCGCTGACGCGCCCTGACGGGCTTGTCTGCTCCCGGCATC
CGCTTACAGACAAGCTGTGACCGTCTCCGGGAGCTGCATGTGTCAGAGGTTTTCACCGTCATCACCGAAA
CGCGCGAGGCAGCTGCGGTAAAGCTCATCAGCGTGGTCGTGAAGCGATTCACAGATGTCTGCCTGTTCAT
CCGCGTCCAGCTCGTTGAGTTTCTCCAGAAGCGTTAATGTCTGGCTTCTGATAAAGCGGGCCATGTTAAG
GGCGGTTTTTTCCTGTTTGGTCACTGATGCCTCCGTGTAAGGGGGATTTCTGTTCATGGGGGTAATGATA
CCGATGAAACGAGAGAGGATGCTCACGATACGGGTTACTGATGATGAACATGCCCGGTTACTGGAACGTT
GTGAGGGTAAACAACTGGCGGTATGGATGCGGCGGGACCAGAGCTC
Features (pLannotate 1.2.2; 14 found; start..end, strand, type, name):
     68..84      +  protein_bind   lac operator: The lac repressor binds to the lac operator to inhibit transcription in E. coli. This inhibition can be relieved by adding lactose or isopropyl-β-D-thiogalactopyranoside (IPTG). lac repressor encoded by lacI
    100..318     +  CDS            N-MYC2 (fragment): MYC2_MARMO - Protein inferred from homology: Swiss-Prot protein existence level 3. From Marmota monax (Woodchuck).
    286..315     +  CDS            Myc: Myc (human c-Myc proto-oncogene) epitope tag
    444..481     +  promoter       araBAD promoter (fragment): araBAD; promoter of the L-arabinose operon of E. coli; the araC regulatory gene is transcribed in the opposite direction (Guzman et al., 1995)
    488..504     +  protein_bind   lac operator (symmetric) (fragment): The lac repressor binds to the lac operator to inhibit transcription in E. coli. This inhibition can be relieved by adding lactose or isopropyl-β-D-thiogalactopyranoside (IPTG). The symmetric lac operator was optimized for tight binding of lac repressor. lac repressor encoded by lacI
    515..537     +  promoter       PLtetO-1 promoter (fragment): modified phage lambda PL promoter with tet operator sites (Lutz and Bujard, 1997)
    620..1333    +  CDS            superfolder GFP: GFP variant that folds robustly even when fused to poorly folded proteins (Pédelacq et al., 2006)
   1485..1512    +  terminator     T7Te terminator: phage T7 early transcription terminator
   1595..1652    +  promoter       AmpR promoter (fragment): bla
   1661..2476    -  CDS            KanR: aminoglycoside phosphotransferase; aph(3')-Ia; confers resistance to kanamycin in bacteria or G418 (Geneticin®) in eukaryotes
   2598..3186    +  rep_origin     ori: high-copy-number ColE1/pMB1/pBR322/pUC origin of replication
   3372..3511    -  misc_feature   bom: basis of mobility region from pBR322
   3613..3804    -  CDS            rop: Rop protein, which maintains plasmids at low copy number; rop
   3845..3955    +  CDS            mbeC (fragment): MBEC_ECOLX - Experimental evidence at protein level: Swiss-Prot protein existence level 1. Required for efficient mobilization of ColE1 plasmid and is thus essential to promote the specific transfer of the plasmid during conjugation. Probably functions by inducing DNA bending, helping the MbeA relaxase to melt the DNA around the nic site and cleave the phosphodiester bond. Binds specifically double-stranded DNA (dsDNA) containing the ColE1 oriT but does not recognize the inverted repeat (IR). From Escherichia coli.
