[The description below was written by a language model from this plasmid's Addgene catalogue record and pLannotate feature annotations shown in this document.]
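Description:
PE_11: Para_lac_tet_bD is a small bacterial expression plasmid (about 4 kb) built to characterise a synthetic hybrid promoter in E. coli. It replicates from a pMB1/ColE1-type origin and retains the rop gene and the pBR322 bom region, along with a short remnant of the ColE1 mobilisation gene mbeC. The catalogue lists it as high copy, although Rop normally moderates the copy number of such origins. Selection is by kanamycin through an aph(3')-Ia resistance gene.

The payload is the hybrid promoter itself, recorded as both insert and promoter, which accounts for only about 85 bp of the listed size. The annotation shows three adjacent regulatory pieces: a fragment of the arabinose-inducible araBAD promoter, a fragment of the symmetric lac operator, and a fragment of the PLtetO-1 promoter carrying tet operator sequence. This arrangement implies a single promoter that integrates AraC/arabinose activation with repression by LacI and TetR, so that its output would depend on the corresponding inducers. No genes for these regulators are annotated on the plasmid, so they presumably come from the host strain or another plasmid. The promoter lies directly upstream of a superfolder GFP coding sequence followed by the T7Te terminator, giving a fluorescent readout of promoter activity.

Further upstream the annotation also picks up a separate lac operator and a short Myc-like open reading frame ending in a Myc epitope tag; the record does not explain their role. The plasmid belongs to a study on tuning the dynamic range of ligand-inducible bacterial promoters, and the meaning of the "bD" suffix is not stated.
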