Addgene plasmid #113596: PE_11: Para_lac_tet_bD
Purpose: PE_11: Para_lac_tet_bD
Depositing lab: Matthew Bennett. Depositing organization: Rice University. Publication: Tuning the dynamic range of bacterial promoters regulated by ligand-inducible transcription factors. Chen Y, Ho JML, Shis DL, Gupta C, Long J, Wagner DS, Ott W, Josic K, Bennett MR. Nat Commun. 2018 Jan 4;9(1):64. doi: 10.1038/s41467-017-02473-5. PubMed 29302024.
Backbone
  Vector backbone: pmb1, +ROP
  Backbone size w/o insert (bp): 3886
  Total vector size (bp): 3971
  Vector type: Bacterial Expression
Growth in bacteria
  Bacterial resistance: Kanamycin, 50 μg/mL
  Growth temperature: 37°C
  Growth strain: DH5alpha
  Copy number: High Copy
Gene/Insert
  Gene/Insert name: Hybrid Promoter : Para_lac_tet_bD
  Promoter: Hybrid Promoter : Para_lac_tet_bD
  Cloning method: Gateway Cloning
  Sequencing primers: 5′ CATTTCTGAAGAGGACTTGTTGCG; 3′ CTTCACCCTCGCCACGCACG
Terms and licenses: Academic/Nonprofit Terms; Industry Terms: Not Available to Industry
How to cite: PE_11: Para_lac_tet_bD was a gift from Matthew Bennett (Addgene plasmid # 113596 ; http://n2t.net/addgene:113596 ; RRID:Addgene_113596)
