>Addgene plasmid #113596 | PE_11: Para_lac_tet_bD | depositor partial sequence | sequence record 214434 | Hybrid Promoter: Para_lac_tet_bD
TCGACATAGCATTTTTATCCATAAGATTAGCGGATCCTACCTCTGACATGTGAGCGCTCACAATTTAAAT
TGAGCACATCCCTATCAGTGATAGAGATGCATGC
