>Addgene plasmid #113596 | PE_11: Para_lac_tet_bD | depositor partial sequence | sequence record 214435 | sfYFP
ATGCGTAAAGGCGAAGAGCTGTTCACTGGTGTCGTCCCTATTCTGGTGGAACTGGATGGTGATGTCAACG
GTCATAAGTTTTCCGTGCGTGGCGAGGGTGAAGGTGACGCAACTAATGGTAAACTGACGCTGAAGTTCAT
CTGTACTACTGGTAAACTGCCGGTACCTTGGCCGACTCTGGTAACGACGCTGACTTATGGTGTTCAGTGC
TTTGCTCGTTATCCGGACCATATGAAGCAGCATGACTTCTTCAAGTCCGCCATGCCGGAAGGCTATGTGC
AGGAACGCACGATTTCCTTTAAGGATGACGGCACGTACAAAACGCGTGCGGAAGTGAAATTTGAAGGCGA
TACCCTGGTAAACCGCATTGAGCTGAAAGGCATTGACTTTAAAGAAGACGGCAATATCCTGGGCCATAAG
CTGGAATACAATTTTAACAGCCACAATGTTTACATCACCGCCGATAAACAAAAAAATGGCATTAAAGCGA
ATTTTAAAATTCGCCACAACGTGGAGGATGGCAGCGTGCAGCTGGCTGATCACTACCAGCAAAACACTCC
AATCGGTGATGGTCCTGTTCTGCTGCCAGACAATCACTATCTGAGCTACCAAAGCGTTCTGTCTAAAGAT
CCGAACGAGAAACGCGATCATATGGTTCTGCTGGAGTTCGTAACCGCAGCGGGCATCACGCATGGTATGG
ATGAACTGTACAAATGATGA
